Addgene plasmid #98511: BB1_12_pGUT1
Purpose: BB1 with insert: promoter PGUT1
Depositing lab: Brigitte Gasser & Diethard Mattanovich & Michael Sauer. Depositing organization: Universitaet fur Bodenkultur Wien (BOKU-WIEN). Publication: GoldenPiCS: a Golden Gate-derived modular cloning system for applied synthetic biology in the yeast Pichia pastoris. Prielhofer R, Barrero JJ, Steuer S, Gassler T, Zahrl R, Baumann K, Sauer M, Mattanovich D, Gasser B, Marx H. BMC Syst Biol. 2017 Dec 8;11(1):123. doi: 10.1186/s12918-017-0492-3. PubMed 29221460.
Backbone
  Vector backbone: BB1
  Backbone size w/o insert (bp): 1936
  Vector type: Bacterial Expression
Growth in bacteria
  Bacterial resistance: Kanamycin, 50 μg/mL
  Growth temperature: 37°C
  Growth strain: DH10B
  Copy number: High Copy
Gene/Insert
  Gene/Insert name: GUT1 promoter
  Insert size (bp): 1305
  Mutation: Internal BsaI and BpiI sites removed from insert
  Cloning method: Restriction Enzyme; 5′ cloning site BpiI (destroyed during cloning); 3′ cloning site BpiI (destroyed during cloning)
  Sequencing primers: 5′ 5'-GTAAAACGACGGCCAGTT-3' (M13-Fwd); 3′ 5´-CAGGAAACAGCTATGAC-3' (M13-Rev)
Terms and licenses: Academic/Nonprofit Terms; Industry Terms: Not Available to Industry
How to cite: BB1_12_pGUT1 was a gift from Brigitte Gasser & Diethard Mattanovich & Michael Sauer (Addgene plasmid # 98511 ; http://n2t.net/addgene:98511 ; RRID:Addgene_98511)
