[The description below was written by a language model from this plasmid's Addgene catalogue record and the feature table of its GenBank file.]
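Description:
BB1_12_pGUT1 is a level-one ("backbone 1") part plasmid from the GoldenPiCS toolkit, a Golden Gate-derived modular cloning system built for synthetic biology in the yeast Pichia pastoris. It is a small circular construct of 3238 bp, catalogued as a bacterial vector because it serves only to store and propagate a single DNA part in E. coli. It carries no yeast replication or selection elements in the annotated features. Maintenance relies on a high-copy ColE1/pUC-type origin and a kanamycin resistance gene (aph(3')-Ia) driven by the cat promoter. This marker cassette is insulated by the bidirectional tonB terminator upstream and the phage T7 early (T7Te) terminator downstream, which limits transcriptional read-through into or out of the neighbouring part.

The payload is the GUT1 promoter, a roughly 1.3 kb insert. It is not annotated as a feature in the sequence record, but by position it occupies the interval between the M13 forward and M13 reverse primer sites, which allow it to be sequence-verified from both ends. The record does not explicitly state the source organism or the regulatory behaviour of this promoter. The fragment was inserted using BpiI, a type IIS enzyme, and both cloning sites were destroyed in the process. Internal BsaI and BpiI sites were removed from the promoter so that it survives later type IIS assembly steps intact. The "12" in the name appears to denote the part position within the system, though the record does not define it. The plasmid is used as a promoter module, to be combined with coding sequence and terminator modules into expression units for P. pastoris.
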