LOCUS       Exported 3238 bp ds-DNA circular SYN 13-MAY-2021
DEFINITION  BB1 with insert: promoter PGUT1.
ACCESSION   .
VERSION     .
KEYWORDS    BB1_12_pGUT1
SOURCE      synthetic DNA construct
  ORGANISM  synthetic DNA construct
REFERENCE   1 (bases 1 to 3238)
  AUTHORS   Prielhofer R, Barrero JJ, Steuer S, Gassler T, Zahrl R, Baumann K,
            Sauer M, Mattanovich D, Gasser B, Marx H
  TITLE     GoldenPiCS: a Golden Gate-derived modular cloning system for applied
            synthetic biology in the yeast Pichia pastoris.
  JOURNAL   BMC Syst Biol. 2017 Dec 8;11(1):123. doi: 10.1186/s12918-017-0492-3.
  PUBMED    29221460
REFERENCE   2 (bases 1 to 3238)
  AUTHORS   .
  TITLE     Direct Submission
  JOURNAL   Exported May 13, 2021 from SnapGene Server 1.1.58
            http://www.snapgene.com
FEATURES             Location/Qualifiers
     source          1..3238
                     /organism="synthetic DNA construct"
                     /mol_type="other DNA"
     primer_bind     1..17
                     /label=M13 fwd
                     /note="common sequencing primer, one of multiple similar
                     variants"
     primer_bind     complement(1534..1550)
                     /label=M13 rev
                     /note="common sequencing primer, one of multiple similar
                     variants"
     primer_bind     complement(1534..1550)
                     /label=M13 Reverse
                     /note="In lacZ gene. Also called M13-rev"
     terminator      1598..1629
                     /label=tonB terminator
                     /note="bidirectional E. coli tonB-P14 transcription
                     terminator"
     promoter        1630..1732
                     /label=cat promoter
                     /note="promoter of the E. coli cat gene encoding
                     chloramphenicol acetyltransferase"
     CDS             1733..2548
                     /codon_start=1
                     /gene="aph(3')-Ia"
                     /product="aminoglycoside phosphotransferase"
                     /label=KanR
                     /note="confers resistance to kanamycin in bacteria or G418
                     (Geneticin(R)) in eukaryotes"
                     /translation="MSHIQRETSCLKPRLNSNMDADLYGYKWARDNVGQSGATIYRLYG
                     KPDAPELFLKHGKGSVANDVTDEMVRLNWLTEFMPLPTIKHFIRTPDDAWLLTTAIPGK
                     TAFQVLEEYPDSGENIVDALAVFLRRLHSIPVCNCPFNGDRVFRLAQAQSRMNNGLVGA
                     SDFDDERNGWPVEQVWKEMHKLLPFSPDSVVTHGDFSLDNLIFDEGKLIGCIDVGRVGI
                     ADRYQDLAILWNCLGEFSPSLQKRLFQKYGIDNPDMNKLQFHLMLDEFF"
     primer_bind     complement(1806..1825)
                     /label=Kan-R
                     /note="Kanamycin resistance gene, reverse primer"
     terminator      2572..2599
                     /label=T7Te terminator
                     /note="phage T7 early transcription terminator"
     rep_origin      complement(2611..3198)
                     /direction=LEFT
                     /label=ori
                     /note="high-copy-number ColE1/pMB1/pBR322/pUC origin of
                     replication"
     primer_bind     complement(2691..2710)
                     /label=pBR322ori-F
                     /note="pBR322 origin, forward primer"
     primer_bind     3238..17
                     /label=M13 Forward
                     /note="In lacZ gene. Also called M13-F20 or M13 (-21)
                     Forward"
ORIGIN
        1 gtaaaacgac ggccagttta tctagtcagc ttgattctag ctgatcgtgg accggaaggt
       61 gagccagtga gttgattgca gtccagttac gctggagtct gaggctcgtc ctgaatgata
      121 tgcggcctcg aattcgaaga cgcggagata aaaaaatatg gcaactttca ccagcttagc
      181 tctccagact ttttcttccc gaatttttgg ttccgagaaa tggacctttg ctagccggtg
      241 ggaaataact tgagatgcat ggacggaatc aaacacggaa aaatctaggt catcctacag
      301 caaacacctg caaggccggg aaagaattgc tcggtatttt ctattttggg agatttgttg
      361 gcacggaaga atcggtaact ttactaatcc aatactccgc tcctgactgt ttcaagtcgg
      421 accccaactt tcaagtgacc caatttagca gcctgcattc tcttgatttt atgggggaaa
      481 ctaacaatag tgttgccttg attttaagtg gcattgttct ttgaaatcga aattggggat
      541 aacgtcatac cgaaaggtaa acaacttcgg ggaattgccc tggttaaaca tttattaagc
      601 gagataaata ggggatagcg agataggggg cggagaagaa gaagggtgtt aaattgctga
      661 aatctctcaa tctggaagaa acggaataaa ttaactcctt cctgagataa taagatccga
      721 ctctgctatg accccacacg gtactgacct cggcataccc cattggatct ggtgcgaagc
      781 aacaggtcct gaaaccttta tcacgtgtag tagattgacc ttccagcaaa aaaaggcatt
      841 atatattttg ttgttgaagg ggtgagggga ggtgcaggtg gttcttttat tcgtcttgta
      901 gttaattttg ccggggttgc ggagcgtcaa aagtttgccc gatctgatag cttgcaagat
      961 gccaccgctt atccaacgca cttcagagag cttgccgtag aaagaacgtt ttcctcgtag
     1021 tattccagca cttcatggtg aagtcgctat ttcaccgaag ggggggtatt aaggttgcgc
     1081 accccctccc cacaccccag aatcgtttat tggctgggtt caatggcgtt tgagttagca
     1141 cattttttcc ttaaacaccc tccaaacacg gataaaaatg catgtgcatc ctgaaactgg
     1201 tagagatgcg tactccgtgc tccgataata acagtggtgt tggggttgct gttagctcac
     1261 gcactccgtt tttttttcaa ccagcaaaat tcgatgggga gaaacttggg gtactttgcc
     1321 gactcctcca ccatactggt atataaataa tactcgccca cttttcgttt gctgctttta
     1381 tatttcaagg actgaaaaag actcttcttc tactttttca cactatacca cagatatatc
     1441 tactatacat ggcgtcttcg aattcgcgcg tgatcttacg gcattatacg tatgatcggt
     1501 ccacgatcag ctagattatc tagtcagctt gatgtcatag ctgtttcctg aggctcaata
     1561 ctgaccattt aaatcatacc tgacctccat agcagaaagt caaaagcctc cgaccggagg
     1621 cttttgactt gatcggcacg taagaggttc caactttcac cataatgaaa taagatcact
     1681 accgggcgta ttttttgagt tatcgagatt ttcaggagct aaggaagcta aaatgagcca
     1741 tattcaacgg gaaacgtctt gcttgaagcc gcgattaaat tccaacatgg atgctgattt
     1801 atatgggtat aaatgggctc gcgataatgt cgggcaatca ggtgcgacaa tctatcgatt
     1861 gtatgggaag cccgatgcgc cagagttgtt tctgaaacat ggcaaaggta gcgttgccaa
     1921 tgatgttaca gatgagatgg tcaggctaaa ctggctgacg gaatttatgc ctcttccgac
     1981 catcaagcat tttatccgta ctcctgatga tgcatggtta ctcaccactg cgatcccagg
     2041 gaaaacagca ttccaggtat tagaagaata tcctgattca ggtgaaaata ttgttgatgc
     2101 gctggcagtg ttcctgcgcc ggttgcattc gattcctgtt tgtaattgtc cttttaacgg
     2161 cgatcgcgta tttcgtctcg ctcaggcgca atcacgaatg aataacggtt tggttggtgc
     2221 gagtgatttt gatgacgagc gtaatggctg gcctgttgaa caagtctgga aagaaatgca
     2281 taaactcttg ccattctcac cggattcagt cgtcactcat ggtgatttct cacttgataa
     2341 ccttattttt gacgagggga aattaatagg ttgtattgat gttggacgag tcggaatcgc
     2401 agaccgatac caggatcttg ccatcctatg gaactgcctc ggtgagtttt ctccttcatt
     2461 acagaaacgg ctttttcaaa aatatggtat tgataatcct gatatgaata aattgcagtt
     2521 tcacttgatg ctcgatgagt ttttctaatg aggacctaaa tgtaatcacc tggctcacct
     2581 tcgggtgggc ctttctgcgt tgctggcgtt tttccatagg ctccgccccc ctgacgagca
     2641 tcacaaaaat cgatgctcaa gtcagaggtg gcgaaacccg acaggactat aaagatacca
     2701 ggcgtttccc cctggaagct ccctcgtgcg ctctcctgtt ccgaccctgc cgcttaccgg
     2761 atacctgtcc gcctttctcc cttcgggaag cgtggcgctt tctcatagct cacgctgtag
     2821 gtatctcagt tcggtgtagg tcgttcgctc caagctgggc tgtgtgcacg aaccccccgt
     2881 tcagcccgac cgctgcgcct tatccggtaa ctatcgtctt gagtccaacc cggtaagaca
     2941 cgacttatcg ccactggcag cagccactgg taacaggatt agcagagcga ggtatgtagg
     3001 cggtgctaca gagttcttga agtggtggcc taactacggc tacactagaa gaacagtatt
     3061 tggtatctgc gctctgctga agccagttac ctcggaaaaa gagttggtag ctcttgatcc
     3121 ggcaaacaaa ccaccgctgg tagcggtggt ttttttgttt gcaagcagca gattacgcgc
     3181 agaaaaaaag gatctcaaga agatcctttg attttctacc gaagaaaggc ccacccgt
//
